>Addgene plasmid #192495 | pAAV-CMV-intron-DjCas13d-pA | addgene full sequence | sequence record 380384 | Addgene NGS Result
AGATCCTTTTTTTCTGCGCGTAATCTGCTGCTTGCAAACAAAAAAACCACCGCTACCAGCGGTGGTTTGT
TTGCCGGATCAAGAGCTACCAACTCTTTTTCCGAAGGTAACTGGCTTCAGCAGAGCGCAGATACCAAATA
CTGTTCTTCTAGTGTAGCCGTAGTTAGGCCACCACTTCAAGAACTCTGTAGCACCGCCTACATACCTCGC
TCTGCTAATCCTGTTACCAGTGGCTGCTGCCAGTGGCGATAAGTCGTGTCTTACCGGGTTGGACTCAAGA
CGATAGTTACCGGATAAGGCGCAGCGGTCGGGCTGAACGGGGGGTTCGTGCACACAGCCCAGCTTGGAGC
GAACGACCTACACCGAACTGAGATACCTACAGCGTGAGCTATGAGAAAGCGCCACGCTTCCCGAAGGGAG
AAAGGCGGACAGGTATCCGGTAAGCGGCAGGGTCGGAACAGGAGAGCGCACGAGGGAGCTTCCAGGGGGA
AACGCCTGGTATCTTTATAGTCCTGTCGGGTTTCGCCACCTCTGACTTGAGCGTCGATTTTTGTGATGCT
CGTCAGGGGGGCGGAGCCTATGGAAAAACGCCAGCAACGCGGCCTTTTTACGGTTCCTGGCCTTTTGCTG
GCCTTTTGCTCACATGTCCTGCAGGCAGCTGCGCGCTCGCTCGCTCACTGAGGCCGCCCGGGCGTCGGGC
GACCTTTGGTCGCCCGGCCTCAGTGAGCGAGCGAGCGCGCAGAGAGGGAGTGGCCAACTCCATCACTAGG
GGTTCCTGCGGCCGCACGCGTCTAGTTATTAATAGTAATCAATTACGGGGTCATTAGTTCATAGCCCATA
TATGGAGTTCCGCGTTACATAACTTACGGTAAATGGCCCGCCTGGCTGACCGCCCAACGACCCCCGCCCA
TTGACGTCAATAATGACGTATGTTCCCATAGTAACGCCAATAGGGACTTTCCATTGACGTCAATGGGTGG
AGTATTTACGGTAAACTGCCCACTTGGCAGTACATCAAGTGTATCATATGCCAAGTACGCCCCCTATTGA
CGTCAATGACGGTAAATGGCCCGCCTGGCATTATGCCCAGTACATGACCTTATGGGACTTTCCTACTTGG
CAGTACATCTACGTATTAGTCATCGCTATTACCATGGTGATGCGGTTTTGGCAGTACATCAATGGGCGTG
GATAGCGGTTTGACTCACGGGGATTTCCAAGTCTCCACCCCATTGACGTCAATGGGAGTTTGTTTTGGCA
CCAAAATCAACGGGACTTTCCAAAATGTCGTAACAACTCCGCCCCATTGACGCAAATGGGCGGTAGGCGT
GTACGGTGGGAGGTCTATATAAGCAGAGCTCGTTTAGTGAACCGTCAGATCGCCTGGAGACGCCATCCAC
GCTGTTTTGACCTCCATAGAAGACACCGGGACCGATCCAGCCTCCGCGGATTCGAATCCCGGCCGGGAAC
GGTGCATTGGAACGCGGATTCCCCGTGCCAAGAGTGACGTAAGTACCGCCTATAGAGTCTATAGGCCCAC
AAAAAATGCTTTCTTCTTTTAATATACTTTTTTGTTTATCTTATTTCTAATACTTTCCCTAATCTCTTTC
TTTCAGGGCAATAATGATACAATGTATCATGCCTCTTTGCACCATTCTAAAGAATAACAGTGATAATTTC
TGGGTTAAGGCAATAGCAATATTTCTGCATATAAATATTTCTGCATATAAATTGTAACTGATGTAAGAGG
TTTCATATTGCTAATAGCAGCTACAATCCAGCTACCATTCTGCTTTTATTTTATGGTTGGGATAAGGCTG
GATTATTCTGAGTCCAAGCTAGGCCCTTTTGCTAATCATGTTCATACCTCTTATCTTCCTCCCACAGCTC
CTGGGCAACGTGCTGGTCTGTGTGCTGGCCCATCACTTTGGCAAAGAATTGGGATTCGAACATCGATCGG
ACCGGTGCTAGCGCCACCATGAGCCCCAAGAAGAAGAGAAAGGTGGAGGCCAGCATCAAGAAGCAAAAAT
CCAAGAAAACGGTTTCTAAAACCTCCGGATTGAAAGAGGCACTTTCTGTGCAGGGGACTGTCATAATGAC
GTCTTTTGGGAAGGGGAACATGGCGAATCTCTCTTACAAGATCCCGAGCTCTCAAAAGCCCCAAAATCTC
AATAGTAGCGCCGGCTTGAAGAACGTCGAAGTATCTGGTAAAAAGATTAAGTTCCAAGGTCGACACCCGA
AGATCGCCACTACCGACAACCCCCTGTTTAAGCCGCAGCCAGGTATGGACCTTCTGTGCCTGAAAGACAA
ACTCGAAATGCACTATTTTGGGAAGACTTTCGACGACAATATCCACATACAATTGATATATCAAATACTG
GATATTGAAAAGATCCTTGCGGTTCATGTTAACAACATCGTATTCACACTGGACAATGTCCTGCATCCGC
AAAAGGAAGAGCTGACTGAAGATTTCATTGGGGCAGGGGGCTGGCGGATTAATCTCGATTACCAAACTCT
TAGAGGGCAGACTAACAAATATGATAGGTTTAAAAACTACATTAAAAGAAAAGAACTTCTTTATTTCGGG
GAGGCATTTTACCATGAAAACGAGAGACGGTATGAGGAAGACATCTTCGCAATACTTACCCTGCTGTCTG
CCCTTAGACAGTTTTGCTTTCATTCCGATCTGAGTAGTGATGAGAGCGACCACGTGAATTCATTCTGGCT
GTATCAACTCGAGGACCAACTGTCTGACGAGTTCAAGGAGACTCTCAGTATTTTGTGGGAAGAGGTCACC
GAAAGGATAGATAGTGAATTCCTTAAAACTAATACAGTAAACCTCCATATTTTGTGTCATGTTTTCCCGA
AAGAGAGTAAGGAGACGATTGTACGCGCTTATTATGAATTCCTGATCAAGAAGTCCTTTAAAAATATGGG
ATTTAGCATCAAGAAATTGCGAGAGATTATGCTCGAGCAATCAGATCTTAAGAGTTTCAAAGAGGATAAG
TACAACTCCGTCAGGGCTAAACTGTATAAGCTCTTCGACTTTATTATAACCTATTACTACGACCACCATG
CTTTTGAGAAGGAGGCGCTCGTGAGCTCCTTGCGAAGTTCACTCACTGAGGAAAACAAGGAAGAGATTTA
CATCAAAACGGCCCGGACACTCGCGAGCGCTCTTGGGGCCGATTTCAAGAAAGCCGCTGCCGATGTAAAT
GCCAAAAACATAAGGGACTATCAGAAGAAGGCGAACGACTATAGGATAAGTTTTGAAGATATTAAAATAG
GGAACACAGGCATTGGGTATTTCTCAGAGCTCATATACATGCTCACCCTTCTCCTCGATGGAAAGGAGAT
AAACGACCTCCTCACAACCCTGATCAACAAATTTGATAATATAATCTCCTTCATAGACATCCTGAAGAAA
CTCAATTTGGAATTTAAATTCAAGCCTGAATACGCGGACTTCTTTAACATGACCAACTGCAGGTATACTC
TCGAAGAGCTGCGGGTTATCAACAGTATCGCTAGAATGCAAAAGCCAAGCGCCGACGCCCGAAAGATCAT
GTATCGCGATGCTCTGCGCATATTGGGAATGGACAATCGGCCGGATGAAGAGATTGATCGGGAACTCGAA
AGGACAATGCCCGTGGGTGCGGATGGCAAATTTATCAAAGGTAAACAGGGCTTTCGCAATTTCATTGCTT
CCAACGTTATTGAATCTTCACGCTTCCATTACCTCGTACGGTATAATAATCCACACAAGACACGGACTCT
TGTGAAAAACCCTAATGTAGTAAAATTTGTGCTCGAAGGGATTCCGGAGACACAAATAAAACGATACTTT
GATGTTTGTAAAGGTCAAGAGATCCCACCGACGTCTGACAAGTCCGCACAGATAGACGTTCTTGCCCGAA
TAATTAGTTCAGTAGACTATAAAATATTTGAAGACGTACCCCAAAGTGCAAAGATCAATAAAGATGATCC
TAGCCGAAACTTCAGTGACGCGCTGAAAAAACAGCGGTACCAGGCAATTGTAAGTCTTTATTTGACTGTT
ATGTACCTTATAACCAAAAACCTGGTGTATGTCAATAGTAGGTATGTGATTGCATTTCATTGCCTGGAAC
GAGACGCATTCCTTCACGGTGTGACGCTCCCTAAGATGAATAAAAAAATTGTGTACAGTCAATTGACTAC
TCACCTCTTGACTGACAAAAATTACACTACGTACGGCCACCTGAAGAACCAGAAAGGACACCGCAAATGG
TACGTTCTTGTCAAAAATAACCTTCAGAATAGCGACATAACAGCTGTGAGTTCATTCCGCAACATAGTTG
CTCACATATCCGTTGTGAGGAATAGTAATGAATACATAAGCGGGATCGGAGAACTGCACTCTTACTTCGA
ACTTTATCACTATCTCGTTCAATCAATGATCGCAAAGAATAATTGGTATGATACCAGCCACCAGCCGAAG
ACCGCCGAATATCTGAACAATCTGAAAAAGCACCACACTTATTGTAAGGACTTTGTAAAAGCGTACTGTA
TCCCGTTCGGATACGTCGTGCCGCGGTACAAAAACCTCACGATAAATGAACTTTTTGATCGAAATAACCC
GAATCCCGAACCAAAAGAGGAAGTGGGATCCGGACCTAAGAAAAAGAGGAAGGTGGCGGCCGCTTACCCA
TACGATGTTCCAGATTACGCTTAGGCTAGGAATTCAATAAAAGATCTTTATTTTCATTAGATCTGTGTGT
TGGTTTTTTGTGTGCGGACCGAGCGGCCGCAGGAACCCCTAGTGATGGAGTTGGCCACTCCCTCTCTGCG
CGCTCGCTCGCTCACTGAGGCCGGGCGACCAAAGGTCGCCCGACGCCCGGGCTTTGCCCGGGCGGCCTCA
GTGAGCGAGCGAGCGCGCAGCTGCCTGCAGGGGCGCCTGATGCGGTATTTTCTCCTTACGCATCTGTGCG
GTATTTCACACCGCATA
[95 nt withheld, positions 4988-5082]
T
[46 nt withheld, positions 5084-5129]
C
[141 nt withheld, positions 5131-5271]
CCTTTGACGTTGGAGTCCACGTTCTTT
[37 nt withheld, positions 5299-5335]
ACTCTATCTCGGGCTATTCTTTTGATTTATAAGGGATTTTGCCGATTTCGGTCTATTGGTTAAAAAATGA
GCTGATTTAACAAAAATTTAACGCGAATTTTAACAAAATATTAACGTTTACAATTTTATGGTGCACTCTC
AGTACAATCTGCTCTGATGCCGCATAGTTAAGCCAGCCCCGACACCCGCCAACACCCGCTGACGCGCCCT
GACGGGCTTGTCTGCTCCCGGCATCCGCTTACAGACAAGCTGTGACCGTCTCCGGGAGCTGCATGTGTCA
GAGGTTTTCACCGTCATCACCGAAACGCGCGAGACGAAAGGGCCTCGTGATACGCCTATTTTTATAGGTT
AATGTCATGATAATAATGGTTTCTTAGACGTCAGGTGGCACTTTTCGGGGAAATGTGCGCGGAACCCCTA
TTTGTTTATTTTTCTAAATACATTCAAATATGTATCCGCTCATGAGACAATAACCCTGATAAATGCTTCA
ATAATATTGAAAAAGGAAGAGTATGAGTATTCAACATTTCCGTGTCGCCCTTATTCCCTTTTTTGCGGCA
TTTTGCCTTCCTGTTTTTGCTCACCCAGAAACGCTGGTGAAAGTAAAAGATGCTGAAGATCAGTTGGGTG
CACGAGTGGGTTACATCGAACTGGATCTCAACAGCGGTAAGATCCTTGAGAGTTTTCGCCCCGAAGAACG
TTTTCCAATGATGAGCACTTTTAAAGTTCTGCTATGTGGCGCGGTATTATCCCGTATTGACGCCGGGCAA
GAGCAACTCGGTCGCCGCATACACTATTCTCAGAATGACTTGGTTGAGTACTCACCAGTCACAGAAAAGC
ATCTTACGGATGGCATGACAGTAAGAGAATTATGCAGTGCTGCCATAACCATGAGTGATAACACTGCGGC
CAACTTACTTCTGACAACGATCGGAGGACCGAAGGAGCTAACCGCTTTTTTGCACAACATGGGGGATCAT
GTAACTCGCCTTGATCGTTGGGAACCGGAGCTGAATGAAGCCATACCAAACGACGAGCGTGACACCACGA
TGCCTGTAGCAATGGCAACAACGTTGCGCAAACTATTAACTGGCGAACTACTTACTCTAGCTTCCCGGCA
ACAATTAATAGACTGGATGGAGGCGGATAAAGTTGCAGGACCACTTCTGCGCTCGGCCCTTCCGGCTGGC
TGGTTTATTGCTGATAAATCTGGAGCCGGTGAGCGTGGGTCTCGCGGTATCATTGCAGCACTGGGGCCAG
ATGGTAAGCCCTCCCGTATCGTAGTTATCTACACGACGGGGAGTCAGGCAACTATGGATGAACGAAATAG
ACAGATCGCTGAGATAGGTGCCTCACTGATTAAGCATTGGTAACTGTCAGACCAAGTTTACTCATATATA
CTTTAGATTGATTTAAAACTTCATTTTTAATTTAAAAGGATCTAGGTGAAGATCCTTTTTGATAATCTCA
TGACCAAAATCCCTTAACGTGAGTTTTCGTTCCACTGAGCGTCAGACCCCGTAGAAAAGATCAAAGGATC
TTCTTG
Features (pLannotate 1.2.2; 17 found; start..end, strand, type, name):
    659..686     +  repeat_region  AAV2 ITR (fragment): inverted terminal repeat of adeno-associated virus serotype 2 inverted
    715..742     +  repeat_region  AAV2 ITR (fragment): inverted terminal repeat of adeno-associated virus serotype 2 inverted
    853..1156    +  enhancer       CMV enhancer: human cytomegalovirus immediate early enhancer
   1157..1360    +  promoter       CMV promoter: human cytomegalovirus (CMV) immediate early promoter
   1509..1536    +  intron         CMV intron (fragment): modified intron A from human cytomegalovirus (CMV)
   1541..1887    +  intron         β-globin intron (fragment): internally truncated intron from human β-globin
   1891..1938    +  CDS            HBB (fragment): HBB_COLGU - Experimental evidence at transcript level: Swiss-Prot protein existence level 2. Involved in oxygen transport from the lung to the various peripheral tissues. From Colobus guereza (Mantled guereza) (Eastern black-and-white colobus monkey).
   4685..4713    +  CDS            3xHA (fragment): three tandem HA epitope tags
   4726..4774    +  polyA_signal   poly(A) signal: synthetic polyadenylation signal
   4791..4931    +  repeat_region  AAV2 ITR: inverted terminal repeat of adeno-associated virus serotype 2 inverted
   4936..4987    -  misc_feature   bom (fragment): basis of mobility region from pBR322
   5006..5461    +  rep_origin     f1 ori (sequence partly withheld): f1 bacteriophage origin of replication; arrow indicates direction of (+) strand synthesis
   5462..5511    -  misc_feature   bom (fragment): basis of mobility region from pBR322
   5613..5648    -  CDS            rop (fragment): Rop protein, which maintains plasmids at low copy number; rop
   5743..5847    +  promoter       AmpR promoter: bla
   5848..6708    +  CDS            AmpR: β-lactamase; bla; confers resistance to ampicillin, carbenicillin, and related antibiotics
   6879..586     +  rep_origin     ori (across the origin): high-copy-number ColE1/pMB1/pBR322/pUC origin of replication
