[The description below was written by a language model from this plasmid's Addgene catalogue record and pLannotate feature annotations shown in this document.]
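Description:
pAAV-CMV-intron-DjCas13d-pA is a 6,881-nt adeno-associated virus transfer plasmid built on a pAAV backbone to express DjCas13d, a Cas13d-family RNA-guided, RNA-targeting nuclease, in mammalian cells. It is propagated in bacteria as a high-copy plasmid through a ColE1/pUC-type origin and selected with ampicillin via the β-lactamase gene and its native promoter. An f1 phage origin is also present in the backbone. The recombination-deficient growth strain listed in the record is consistent with the need to keep the repeat-rich AAV termini intact.

The expression cassette lies between AAV2 inverted terminal repeats, the cis elements needed for replication and packaging of the genome into AAV particles. The downstream ITR is annotated in full, while the upstream one is detected only as short fragments, which may reflect the limits of automated annotation or sequencing across this structured region. Within the ITRs, the human CMV immediate-early enhancer and promoter drive transcription through a chimeric intron region annotated as CMV intron A and truncated human β-globin intron fragments. Such an intron is typically included to improve processing and expression of the transcript. The roughly 2.7 kb stretch that follows is not annotated by the feature tool and presumably holds the DjCas13d coding sequence named in the catalogue entry. It is followed by a short match to an HA epitope tag, which suggests a C-terminal HA tag for detection, and by a compact synthetic polyadenylation signal that conserves packaging capacity. No guide RNA expression cassette is annotated, so the crRNA would apparently have to be supplied separately. The plasmid belongs to an AAV vector resource for comparing high-fidelity Cas13d variants for RNA knockdown.
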