Addgene plasmid #192495: pAAV-CMV-intron-DjCas13d-pA
Purpose: To express DjCas13d
Depositing lab: Jonathan Ploski. Depositing organization: Pennsylvania State University, College of Medicine. Publication: Adeno-associated viral vector resource for the RNA-targeting Cas13d: A comparison of high-fidelity variants, DjCas13d and hfCas13d. Back F, Sandoval A, Vu LM, Hong VM, Bhaskara A, Rodriguez SR, O'Brien JT, Kolber BJ, Kroener S, Ploski JE. Mol Ther Methods Clin Dev. 2025 Aug 20;33(4):101565. doi: 10.1016/j.omtm.2025.101565. eCollection 2025 Dec 11. PubMed 41020266.
Backbone
  Vector backbone: pAAV
  Vector type: AAV
Growth in bacteria
  Bacterial resistance: Ampicillin, 100 μg/mL
  Growth temperature: 37°C
  Growth strain: NEB Stable
  Copy number: High Copy
Gene/Insert
  Gene/Insert name: DjCas13d
  Species: Other
  Mutation: No
  Promoter: CMV
  Cloning method: Restriction Enzyme; 5′ cloning site Unknown (unknown if destroyed)
Terms and licenses: Academic/Nonprofit Terms; Industry Terms: Not Available to Industry
How to cite: pAAV-CMV-intron-DjCas13d-pA was a gift from Jonathan Ploski (Addgene plasmid # 192495 ; http://n2t.net/addgene:192495 ; RRID:Addgene_192495)
